Addgene plasmid #19150: pXIP TGBRI K to R
Depositing lab: Joan Massague. Depositing organization: Memorial Sloan-Kettering Cancer Center. Publication: TGFbeta primes breast tumors for lung metastasis seeding through angiopoietin-like 4. Padua D, Zhang XH, Wang Q, Nadal C, Gerald WL, Gomis RR, Massague J. Cell. 2008 Apr 4. 133(1):66-77. 10.1016/j.cell.2008.01.046 PubMed 18394990.
Backbone
  Vector backbone: pQCXIP
  Backbone size w/o insert (bp): 7200
  Vector type: Mammalian Expression, Retroviral
  Selectable markers: Puromycin
Growth in bacteria
  Bacterial resistance: Ampicillin, 100 μg/mL
  Growth temperature: 37°C
  Growth strain: Stbl3
  Growth instructions: Grow in STBL3 cells
  Copy number: High Copy
Gene/Insert
  Gene/Insert name: Transforming growth factor, beta receptor I (alt name: TGFBR1, AAT5, ACVRLK4, ALK-5, ALK5, LDS1A, LDS2A, SKR4, TGFR-1)
  Species: H. sapiens (human)
  Mutation: K420R mutation
  Entrez Gene: TGFBR2 (a.k.a. AAT3, FAA3, LDS1B, LDS2, LDS2B, MFS2, RIIC, TAAD2, TBR-ii, TBRII, TGFR-2, TGFbeta-RII, tbetaR-II)
  Tag / fusion protein: HA (N terminal on insert)
  Cloning method: Restriction Enzyme; 5′ cloning site BamHI (destroyed during cloning); 3′ cloning site BamHI (not destroyed)
  Sequencing primers: 5′ CMV Forward
Resource information
  A portion of this plasmid was derived from a plasmid made by: Wei He
Terms and licenses: Academic/Nonprofit Terms; Industry Terms: Not Available to Industry
How to cite: pXIP TGBRI K to R was a gift from Joan Massague (Addgene plasmid # 19150 ; http://n2t.net/addgene:19150 ; RRID:Addgene_19150)
