[The description below was written by a language model from this plasmid's Addgene catalogue record.]
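Description:
pXIP TGBRI K to R is a retroviral mammalian expression plasmid built on the pQCXIP backbone (about 7.2 kb without insert). It is maintained in bacteria as a high-copy plasmid under ampicillin selection, and transduced or transfected mammalian cells are selected with puromycin. No feature table accompanies the record, so the regulatory elements are not itemised. pQCXIP is generally known as a self-inactivating retroviral vector in which an internal CMV promoter drives a bicistronic transcript, with the gene of interest followed by an IRES and the puromycin resistance gene. The listing of a CMV forward sequencing primer fits that layout. In such a design, insert expression and drug resistance are linked on a single mRNA. The viral LTRs and packaging signal allow the genome to be packaged into retroviral particles in a suitable packaging cell line for stable integration into target cells.

The insert is described as human transforming growth factor beta receptor I (TGFBR1, also called ALK5) carrying a K420R lysine-to-arginine substitution and an N-terminal HA epitope tag for detection. It was cloned by restriction enzyme at BamHI sites, with the 5′ site destroyed and the 3′ site retained. The record is internally inconsistent, because the insert name and aliases refer to the type I receptor while the linked gene entry is TGFBR2, the type II receptor. The identity of the receptor should therefore be confirmed by sequencing. The functional effect of the mutation is not stated, although lysine-to-arginine changes in receptor kinases are commonly used to produce kinase-inactive forms. The associated publication concerns TGFβ signalling in breast tumour cells and lung metastasis seeding, which suggests use for stable expression of a mutant receptor to perturb that pathway.
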