>Addgene plasmid #19150 | pXIP TGBRI K to R | addgene partial sequence | sequence record 24500 | 19150 with LNCX
TGNNCTCCATANAANANACCGGGANCGATCCAGCCTCCGCGGCCGGGAACNGTGCATTGGAACGGACCTG
CAGGAATTGATCCGCGGCCGCACCGGTAGGCCTCGTACGCTTAATTAACGGATCTGGTACCACGCGTATC
GATAAGCTTGATATCGAATTCCGTTGCTGTCGGGCGAGGCGAGGTTTGCTGGGGTGAGGCANCGGCGCGG
CCGGGCCGGGCCGGGCCACAGGCGGTGGCGGCGGGACCATGGANGCGGCGGTCGCTGCTCCGCGTCCCCG
GCTGCTCCTCCTCGTGCTGGCGGCGGCGGCGGCGGCGGCGGCGGCGCTGCTCCCGGGGGCGACGGCGTTA
CAGTGTTTCTGCCACCTCTGTACAAAAGACAATTTTACTTGNGTGACANATGGGCTCTGCTTTGTCTCTG
TCACANANACCACNNACAAAGTTANACACAACANCATGNGTATANCTGAAATTGACTTAATTCCTCNANA
TANGNCGTTTGTATGTGNANCNNCTTCNNNNNCTGGNTCTGTGACTACAACANATTGCTGCNATCNNGAC
CATTGCNNTANNNNANAACTTCNAAACTACTGTAAAGTCANCACNNGGNCTTGNTNNTGNNNAACTGGNA
NTGNCATTGCTGNANCANTGTGCTTCNTCTGCNNCTCA
